>Addgene plasmid #102316 | pLentiCRISPR sgAMDHD1 | addgene full sequence | sequence record 203997 | Addgene NGS Result
AAACCGCCTCTCCCCGCGCGTTGGCCGATTCATTAATGCAGCTGGCACGACAGGTTTCCCGACTGGAAAG
CGGGCAGTGAGCGCAACGCAATTAATGTGAGTTAGCTCACTCATTAGGCACCCCAGGCTTTACACTTTAT
GCTTCCGGCTCGTATGTTGTGTGGAATTGTGAGCGGATAACAATTTCACACAGGAAACAGCTATGACCAT
GATTACGCCAAGCGCGCAATTAACCCTCACTAAAGGGAACAAAAGCTGGAGCTGCAAGCTTAATGTAGTC
TTATGCAATACTCTTGTAGTCTTGCAACATGGTAACGATGAGTTAGCAACATGCCTTACAAGGAGAGAAA
AAGCACCGTGCATGCCGATTGGTGGAAGTAAGGTGGTACGATCGTGCCTTATTAGGAAGGCAACAGACGG
GTCTGACATGGATTGGACGAACCACTGAATTGCCGCATTGCAGAGATATTGTATTTAAGTGCCTAGCTCG
ATACATAAACGGGTCTCTCTGGTTAGACCAGATCTGAGCCTGGGAGCTCTCTGGCTAACTAGGGAACCCA
CTGCTTAAGCCTCAATAAAGCTTGCCTTGAGTGCTTCAAGTAGTGTGTGCCCGTCTGTTGTGTGACTCTG
GTAACTAGAGATCCCTCAGACCCTTTTAGTCAGTGTGGAAAATCTCTAGCAGTGGCGCCCGAACAGGGAC
TTGAAAGCGAAAGGGAAACCAGAGGAGCTCTCTCGACGCAGGACTCGGCTTGCTGAAGCGCGCACGGCAA
GAGGCGAGGGGCGGCGACTGGTGAGTACGCCAAAAATTTTGACTAGCGGAGGCTAGAAGGAGAGAGATGG
GTGCGAGAGCGTCAGTATTAAGCGGGGGAGAATTAGATCGCGATGGGAAAAAATTCGGTTAAGGCCAGGG
GGAAAGAAAAAATATAAATTAAAACATATAGTATGGGCAAGCAGGGAGCTAGAACGATTCGCAGTTAATC
CTGGCCTGTTAGAAACATCAGAAGGCTGTAGACAAATACTGGGACAGCTACAACCATCCCTTCAGACAGG
ATCAGAAGAACTTAGATCATTATATAATACAGTAGCAACCCTCTATTGTGTGCATCAAAGGATAGAGATA
AAAGACACCAAGGAAGCTTTAGACAAGATAGAGGAAGAGCAAAACAAAAGTAAGACCACCGCACAGCAAG
CGGCCGCTGATCTTCAGACCTGGAGGAGGAGATATGAGGGACAATTGGAGAAGTGAATTATATAAATATA
AAGTAGTAAAAATTGAACCATTAGGAGTAGCACCCACCAAGGCAAAGAGAAGAGTGGTGCAGAGAGAAAA
AAGAGCAGTGGGAATAGGAGCTTTGTTCCTTGGGTTCTTGGGAGCAGCAGGAAGCACTATGGGCGCAGCG
TCAATGACGCTGACGGTACAGGCCAGACAATTATTGTCTGGTATAGTGCAGCAGCAGAACAATTTGCTGA
GGGCTATTGAGGCGCAACAGCATCTGTTGCAACTCACAGTCTGGGGCATCAAGCAGCTCCAGGCAAGAAT
CCTGGCTGTGGAAAGATACCTAAAGGATCAACAGCTCCTGGGGATTTGGGGTTGCTCTGGAAAACTCATT
TGCACCACTGCTGTGCCTTGGAATGCTAGTTGGAGTAATAAATCTCTGGAACAGATTTGGAATCACACGA
CCTGGATGGAGTGGGACAGAGAAATTAACAATTACACAAGCTTAATACACTCCTTAATTGAAGAATCGCA
AAACCAGCAAGAAAAGAATGAACAAGAATTATTGGAATTAGATAAATGGGCAAGTTTGTGGAATTGGTTT
AACATAACAAATTGGCTGTGGTATATAAAATTATTCATAATGATAGTAGGAGGCTTGGTAGGTTTAAGAA
TAGTTTTTGCTGTACTTTCTATAGTGAATAGAGTTAGGCAGGGATATTCACCATTATCGTTTCAGACCCA
CCTCCCAACCCCGAGGGGACCCAGAGAGGGCCTATTTCCCATGATTCCTTCATATTTGCATATACGATAC
AAGGCTGTTAGAGAGATAATTAGAATTAATTTGACTGTAAACACAAAGATATTAGTACAAAATACGTGAC
GTAGAAAGTAATAATTTCTTGGGTAGTTTGCAGTTTTAAAATTATGTTTTAAAATGGACTATCATATGCT
TACCGTAACTTGAAAGTATTTCGATTTCTTGGCTTTATATATCTTGTGGAAAGGACGAAACACCGATGGA
AATTCACCAGGCCGGGTTTTAGAGCTAGAAATAGCAAGTTAAAATAAGGCTAGTCCGTTATCAACTTGAA
AAAGTGGCACCGAGTCGGTGCTTTTTTGAATTCTAGATCTTGAGACAAATGGCAGTATTCATCCACAATT
TTAAAAGAAAAGGGGGGATTGGGGGGTACAGTGCAGGGGAAAGAATAGTAGACATAATAGCAACAGACAT
ACAAACTAAAGAATTACAAAAACAAATTACAAAAATTCAAAATTTTCGGGTTTATTACAGGGACAGCAGA
GATCCACTTTGGCGCCGGCTCGAGTGGCTCCGGTGCCCGTCAGTGGGCAGAGCGCACATCGCCCACAGTC
CCCGAGAAGTTGGGGGGAGGGGTCGGCAATTGAACCGGTGCCTAGAGAAGGTGGCGCGGGGTAAACTGGG
AAAGTGATGTCGTGTACTGGCTCCGCCTTTTTCCCGAGGGTGGGGGAGAACCGTATATAAGTGCAGTAGT
CGCCGTGAACGTTCTTTTTCGCAACGGGTTTGCCGCCAGAACACAGGTGTCGTGACGCGGGATCCGCCAC
CATGGATTACAAAGACGATGACGATAAGATGGCCCCAAAGAAGAAGCGGAAGGTCGGTATCCACGGAGTC
CCAGCAGCCGACAAGAAGTACAGCATCGGCCTGGACATCGGCACCAACTCTGTGGGCTGGGCCGTGATCA
CCGACGAGTACAAGGTGCCCAGCAAGAAATTCAAGGTGCTGGGCAACACCGACCGGCACAGCATCAAGAA
GAACCTGATCGGAGCCCTGCTGTTCGACAGCGGCGAAACAGCCGAGGCCACCCGGCTGAAGAGAACCGCC
AGAAGAAGATACACCAGACGGAAGAACCGGATCTGCTATCTGCAAGAGATCTTCAGCAACGAGATGGCCA
AGGTGGACGACAGCTTCTTCCACAGACTGGAAGAGTCCTTCCTGGTGGAAGAGGATAAGAAGCACGAGCG
GCACCCCATCTTCGGCAACATCGTGGACGAGGTGGCCTACCACGAGAAGTACCCCACCATCTACCACCTG
AGAAAGAAACTGGTGGACAGCACCGACAAGGCCGACCTGCGGCTGATCTATCTGGCCCTGGCCCACATGA
TCAAGTTCCGGGGCCACTTCCTGATCGAGGGCGACCTGAACCCCGACAACAGCGACGTGGACAAGCTGTT
CATCCAGCTGGTGCAGACCTACAACCAGCTGTTCGAGGAAAACCCCATCAACGCCAGCGGCGTGGACGCC
AAGGCCATCCTGTCTGCCAGACTGAGCAAGAGCAGACGGCTGGAAAATCTGATCGCCCAGCTGCCCGGCG
AGAAGAAGAATGGCCTGTTCGGAAACCTGATTGCCCTGAGCCTGGGCCTGACCCCCAACTTCAAGAGCAA
CTTCGACCTGGCCGAGGATGCCAAACTGCAGCTGAGCAAGGACACCTACGACGACGACCTGGACAACCTG
CTGGCCCAGATCGGCGACCAGTACGCCGACCTGTTTCTGGCCGCCAAGAACCTGTCCGACGCCATCCTGC
TGAGCGACATCCTGAGAGTGAACACCGAGATCACCAAGGCCCCCCTGAGCGCCTCTATGATCAAGAGATA
CGACGAGCACCACCAGGACCTGACCCTGCTGAAAGCTCTCGTGCGGCAGCAGCTGCCTGAGAAGTACAAA
GAGATTTTCTTCGACCAGAGCAAGAACGGCTACGCCGGCTACATTGACGGCGGAGCCAGCCAGGAAGAGT
TCTACAAGTTCATCAAGCCCATCCTGGAAAAGATGGACGGCACCGAGGAACTGCTCGTGAAGCTGAACAG
AGAGGACCTGCTGCGGAAGCAGCGGACCTTCGACAACGGCAGCATCCCCCACCAGATCCACCTGGGAGAG
CTGCACGCCATTCTGCGGCGGCAGGAAGATTTTTACCCATTCCTGAAGGACAACCGGGAAAAGATCGAGA
AGATCCTGACCTTCCGCATCCCCTACTACGTGGGCCCTCTGGCCAGGGGAAACAGCAGATTCGCCTGGAT
GACCAGAAAGAGCGAGGAAACCATCACCCCCTGGAACTTCGAGGAAGTGGTGGACAAGGGCGCTTCCGCC
CAGAGCTTCATCGAGCGGATGACCAACTTCGATAAGAACCTGCCCAACGAGAAGGTGCTGCCCAAGCACA
GCCTGCTGTACGAGTACTTCACCGTGTATAACGAGCTGACCAAAGTGAAATACGTGACCGAGGGAATGAG
AAAGCCCGCCTTCCTGAGCGGCGAGCAGAAAAAGGCCATCGTGGACCTGCTGTTCAAGACCAACCGGAAA
GTGACCGTGAAGCAGCTGAAAGAGGACTACTTCAAGAAAATCGAGTGCTTCGACTCCGTGGAAATCTCCG
GCGTGGAAGATCGGTTCAACGCCTCCCTGGGCACATACCACGATCTGCTGAAAATTATCAAGGACAAGGA
CTTCCTGGACAATGAGGAAAACGAGGACATTCTGGAAGATATCGTGCTGACCCTGACACTGTTTGAGGAC
AGAGAGATGATCGAGGAACGGCTGAAAACCTATGCCCACCTGTTCGACGACAAAGTGATGAAGCAGCTGA
AGCGGCGGAGATACACCGGCTGGGGCAGGCTGAGCCGGAAGCTGATCAACGGCATCCGGGACAAGCAGTC
CGGCAAGACAATCCTGGATTTCCTGAAGTCCGACGGCTTCGCCAACAGAAACTTCATGCAGCTGATCCAC
GACGACAGCCTGACCTTTAAAGAGGACATCCAGAAAGCCCAGGTGTCCGGCCAGGGCGATAGCCTGCACG
AGCACATTGCCAATCTGGCCGGCAGCCCCGCCATTAAGAAGGGCATCCTGCAGACAGTGAAGGTGGTGGA
CGAGCTCGTGAAAGTGATGGGCCGGCACAAGCCCGAGAACATCGTGATCGAAATGGCCAGAGAGAACCAG
ACCACCCAGAAGGGACAGAAGAACAGCCGCGAGAGAATGAAGCGGATCGAAGAGGGCATCAAAGAGCTGG
GCAGCCAGATCCTGAAAGAACACCCCGTGGAAAACACCCAGCTGCAGAACGAGAAGCTGTACCTGTACTA
CCTGCAGAATGGGCGGGATATGTACGTGGACCAGGAACTGGACATCAACCGGCTGTCCGACTACGATGTG
GACCATATCGTGCCTCAGAGCTTTCTGAAGGACGACTCCATCGACAACAAGGTGCTGACCAGAAGCGACA
AGAACCGGGGCAAGAGCGACAACGTGCCCTCCGAAGAGGTCGTGAAGAAGATGAAGAACTACTGGCGGCA
GCTGCTGAACGCCAAGCTGATTACCCAGAGAAAGTTCGACAATCTGACCAAGGCCGAGAGAGGCGGCCTG
AGCGAACTGGATAAGGCCGGCTTCATCAAGAGACAGCTGGTGGAAACCCGGCAGATCACAAAGCACGTGG
CACAGATCCTGGACTCCCGGATGAACACTAAGTACGACGAGAATGACAAGCTGATCCGGGAAGTGAAAGT
GATCACCCTGAAGTCCAAGCTGGTGTCCGATTTCCGGAAGGATTTCCAGTTTTACAAAGTGCGCGAGATC
AACAACTACCACCACGCCCACGACGCCTACCTGAACGCCGTCGTGGGAACCGCCCTGATCAAAAAGTACC
CTAAGCTGGAAAGCGAGTTCGTGTACGGCGACTACAAGGTGTACGACGTGCGGAAGATGATCGCCAAGAG
CGAGCAGGAAATCGGCAAGGCTACCGCCAAGTACTTCTTCTACAGCAACATCATGAACTTTTTCAAGACC
GAGATTACCCTGGCCAACGGCGAGATCCGGAAGCGGCCTCTGATCGAGACAAACGGCGAAACCGGGGAGA
TCGTGTGGGATAAGGGCCGGGATTTTGCCACCGTGCGGAAAGTGCTGAGCATGCCCCAAGTGAATATCGT
GAAAAAGACCGAGGTGCAGACAGGCGGCTTCAGCAAAGAGTCTATCCTGCCCAAGAGGAACAGCGATAAG
CTGATCGCCAGAAAGAAGGACTGGGACCCTAAGAAGTACGGCGGCTTCGACAGCCCCACCGTGGCCTATT
CTGTGCTGGTGGTGGCCAAAGTGGAAAAGGGCAAGTCCAAGAAACTGAAGAGTGTGAAAGAGCTGCTGGG
GATCACCATCATGGAAAGAAGCAGCTTCGAGAAGAATCCCATCGACTTTCTGGAAGCCAAGGGCTACAAA
GAAGTGAAAAAGGACCTGATCATCAAGCTGCCTAAGTACTCCCTGTTCGAGCTGGAAAACGGCCGGAAGA
GAATGCTGGCCTCTGCCGGCGAACTGCAGAAGGGAAACGAACTGGCCCTGCCCTCCAAATATGTGAACTT
CCTGTACCTGGCCAGCCACTATGAGAAGCTGAAGGGCTCCCCCGAGGATAATGAGCAGAAACAGCTGTTT
GTGGAACAGCACAAGCACTACCTGGACGAGATCATCGAGCAGATCAGCGAGTTCTCCAAGAGAGTGATCC
TGGCCGACGCTAATCTGGACAAAGTGCTGTCCGCCTACAACAAGCACCGGGATAAGCCCATCAGAGAGCA
GGCCGAGAATATCATCCACCTGTTTACCCTGACCAATCTGGGAGCCCCTGCCGCCTTCAAGTACTTTGAC
ACCACCATCGACCGGAAGAGGTACACCAGCACCAAAGAGGTGCTGGACGCCACCCTGATCCACCAGAGCA
TCACCGGCCTGTACGAGACACGGATCGACCTGTCTCAGCTGGGAGGCGACAAGCGTCCTGCTGCTACTAA
GAAAGCTGGTCAAGCTAAGAAAAAGAAAGCTAGCGGCAGCGGCGCCACCAACTTCAGCCTGCTGAAGCAG
GCCGGCGACGTGGAGGAGAACCCCGGCCCCATGACCGAGTACAAGCCCACGGTGCGCCTCGCCACCCGCG
ACGACGTCCCCAGGGCCGTACGCACCCTCGCCGCCGCGTTCGCCGACTACCCCGCCACGCGCCACACCGT
CGATCCGGACCGCCACATCGAGCGGGTCACCGAGCTGCAAGAACTCTTCCTCACGCGCGTCGGGCTCGAC
ATCGGCAAGGTGTGGGTCGCGGACGACGGCGCCGCGGTGGCGGTCTGGACCACGCCGGAGAGCGTCGAAG
CGGGGGCGGTGTTCGCCGAGATCGGCCCGCGCATGGCCGAGTTGAGCGGTTCCCGGCTGGCCGCGCAGCA
ACAGATGGAAGGCCTCCTGGCGCCGCACCGGCCCAAGGAGCCCGCGTGGTTCCTGGCCACCGTCGGAGTC
TCGCCCGACCACCAGGGCAAGGGTCTGGGCAGCGCCGTCGTGCTCCCCGGAGTGGAGGCGGCCGAGCGCG
CCGGGGTGCCCGCCTTCCTGGAGACCTCCGCGCCCCGCAACCTCCCCTTCTACGAGCGGCTCGGCTTCAC
CGTCACCGCCGACGTCGAGGTGCCCGAAGGACCGCGCACCTGGTGCATGACCCGCAAGCCCGGTGCCTGA
ACGCGTTAAGTCGACAATCAACCTCTGGATTACAAAATTTGTGAAAGATTGACTGGTATTCTTAACTATG
TTGCTCCTTTTACGCTATGTGGATACGCTGCTTTAATGCCTTTGTATCATGCTATTGCTTCCCGTATGGC
TTTCATTTTCTCCTCCTTGTATAAATCCTGGTTGCTGTCTCTTTATGAGGAGTTGTGGCCCGTTGTCAGG
CAACGTGGCGTGGTGTGCACTGTGTTTGCTGACGCAACCCCCACTGGTTGGGGCATTGCCACCACCTGTC
AGCTCCTTTCCGGGACTTTCGCTTTCCCCCTCCCTATTGCCACGGCGGAACTCATCGCCGCCTGCCTTGC
CCGCTGCTGGACAGGGGCTCGGCTGTTGGGCACTGACAATTCCGTGGTGTTGTCGGGGAAATCATCGTCC
TTTCCTTGGCTGCTCGCCTGTGTTGCCACCTGGATTCTGCGCGGGACGTCCTTCTGCTACGTCCCTTCGG
CCCTCAATCCAGCGGACCTTCCTTCCCGCGGCCTGCTGCCGGCTCTGCGGCCTCTTCCGCGTCTTCGCCT
TCGCCCTCAGACGAGTCGGATCTCCCTTTGGGCCGCCTCCCCGCGTCGACTTTAAGACCAATGACTTACA
AGGCAGCTGTAGATCTTAGCCACTTTTTAAAAGAAAAGGGGGGACTGGAAGGGCTAATTCACTCCCAACG
AAGACAAGATCTGCTTTTTGCTTGTACTGGGTCTCTCTGGTTAGACCAGATCTGAGCCTGGGAGCTCTCT
GGCTAACTAGGGAACCCACTGCTTAAGCCTCAATAAAGCTTGCCTTGAGTGCTTCAAGTAGTGTGTGCCC
GTCTGTTGTGTGACTCTGGTAACTAGAGATCCCTCAGACCCTTTTAGTCAGTGTGGAAAATCTCTAGCAG
TACGTATAGTAGTTCATGTCATCTTATTATTCAGTATTTATAACTTGCAAAGAAATGAATATCAGAGAGT
GAGAGGAACTTGTTTATTGCAGCTTATAATGGTTACAAATAAAGCAATAGCATCACAAATTTCACAAATA
AAGCATTTTTTTCACTGCATTCTAGTTGTGGTTTGTCCAAACTCATCAATGTATCTTATCATGTCTGGCT
CTAGCTATCCCGCCCCTAACTCCGCCCATCCCGCCCCTAACTCCGCCCAGTTCCGCCCATTCTCCGCCCC
ATGGCTGACTAATTTTTTTTATTTATGCAGAGGCCGAGGCCGCCTCGGCCTCTGAGCTATTCCAGAAGTA
GTGAGGAGGCTTTTTTGGAGGCCTAGGGACGTACCCAATTCGCCCTATAGTGAGTCGTATTACGCGCGCT
CACTGGCCGTCGTTTTACAACGTCGTGACTGGGAAAACCCTGGCGTTACCCAACTTAATCGCCTTGCAGC
ACATCCCCCTTTCGCCAGCTGGCGTAATAGCGAAGAGGCCCGCACCGATCGCCCTTCCCAACAGTTGCGC
AGCCTGAATGGCGAATGGG
[124 nt withheld, positions 9190-9313]
C
[91 nt withheld, positions 9315-9405]
A
[49 nt withheld, positions 9407-9455]
CCTTTGACGTTGGAGTCCACGTTCTTT
[37 nt withheld, positions 9483-9519]
ACCCTATCTCGGTCTATTCTTTTGATTTATAAGGGATTTTGCCGATTTCGGCCTATTGGTTAAAAAATGA
GCTGATTTAACAAAAATTTAACGCGAATTTTAACAAAATATTAACGCTTACAATTTAGGTGGCACTTTTC
GGGGAAATGTGCGCGGAACCCCTATTTGTTTATTTTTCTAAATACATTCAAATATGTATCCGCTCATGAG
ACAATAACCCTGATAAATGCTTCAATAATATTGAAAAAGGAAGAGTATGAGTATTCAACATTTCCGTGTC
GCCCTTATTCCCTTTTTTGCGGCATTTTGCCTTCCTGTTTTTGCTCACCCAGAAACGCTGGTGAAAGTAA
AAGATGCTGAAGATCAGTTGGGTGCACGAGTGGGTTACATCGAACTGGATCTCAACAGCGGTAAGATCCT
TGAGAGTTTTCGCCCCGAAGAACGTTTTCCAATGATGAGCACTTTTAAAGTTCTGCTATGTGGCGCGGTA
TTATCCCGTATTGACGCCGGGCAAGAGCAACTCGGTCGCCGCATACACTATTCTCAGAATGACTTGGTTG
AGTACTCACCAGTCACAGAAAAGCATCTTACGGATGGCATGACAGTAAGAGAATTATGCAGTGCTGCCAT
AACCATGAGTGATAACACTGCGGCCAACTTACTTCTGACAACGATCGGAGGACCGAAGGAGCTAACCGCT
TTTTTGCACAACATGGGGGATCATGTAACTCGCCTTGATCGTTGGGAACCGGAGCTGAATGAAGCCATAC
CAAACGACGAGCGTGACACCACGATGCCTGTAGCAATGGCAACAACGTTGCGCAAACTATTAACTGGCGA
ACTACTTACTCTAGCTTCCCGGCAACAATTAATAGACTGGATGGAGGCGGATAAAGTTGCAGGACCACTT
CTGCGCTCGGCCCTTCCGGCTGGCTGGTTTATTGCTGATAAATCTGGAGCCGGTGAGCGTGGGTCTCGCG
GTATCATTGCAGCACTGGGGCCAGATGGTAAGCCCTCCCGTATCGTAGTTATCTACACGACGGGGAGTCA
GGCAACTATGGATGAACGAAATAGACAGATCGCTGAGATAGGTGCCTCACTGATTAAGCATTGGTAACTG
TCAGACCAAGTTTACTCATATATACTTTAGATTGATTTAAAACTTCATTTTTAATTTAAAAGGATCTAGG
TGAAGATCCTTTTTGATAATCTCATGACCAAAATCCCTTAACGTGAGTTTTCGTTCCACTGAGCGTCAGA
CCCCGTAGAAAAGATCAAAGGATCTTCTTGAGATCCTTTTTTTCTGCGCGTAATCTGCTGCTTGCAAACA
AAAAAACCACCGCTACCAGCGGTGGTTTGTTTGCCGGATCAAGAGCTACCAACTCTTTTTCCGAAGGTAA
CTGGCTTCAGCAGAGCGCAGATACCAAATACTGTTCTTCTAGTGTAGCCGTAGTTAGGCCACCACTTCAA
GAACTCTGTAGCACCGCCTACATACCTCGCTCTGCTAATCCTGTTACCAGTGGCTGCTGCCAGTGGCGAT
AAGTCGTGTCTTACCGGGTTGGACTCAAGACGATAGTTACCGGATAAGGCGCAGCGGTCGGGCTGAACGG
GGGGTTCGTGCACACAGCCCAGCTTGGAGCGAACGACCTACACCGAACTGAGATACCTACAGCGTGAGCT
ATGAGAAAGCGCCACGCTTCCCGAAGGGAGAAAGGCGGACAGGTATCCGGTAAGCGGCAGGGTCGGAACA
GGAGAGCGCACGAGGGAGCTTCCAGGGGGAAACGCCTGGTATCTTTATAGTCCTGTCGGGTTTCGCCACC
TCTGACTTGAGCGTCGATTTTTGTGATGCTCGTCAGGGGGGCGGAGCCTATGGAAAAACGCCAGCAACGC
GGCCTTTTTACGGTTCCTGGCCTTTTGCTGGCCTTTTGCTCACATGTTCTTTCCTGCGTTATCCCCTGAT
TCTGTGGATAACCGTATTACCGCCTTTGAGTGAGCTGATACCGCTCGCCGCAGCCGAACGACCGAGCGCA
GCGAGTCAGTGAGCGAGGAAGCGGAAGAGCGCCCAATACGC
Features (pLannotate 1.2.2; 29 found; start..end, strand, type, name):
     93..114     +  protein_bind   CAP binding site: CAP binding activates transcription in the presence of cAMP. E. coli catabolite activator protein
    129..159     +  promoter       lac promoter: promoter for the E. coli lac operon
    163..185     +  protein_bind   lac operator (fragment): The lac repressor binds to the lac operator to inhibit transcription in E. coli. This inhibition can be relieved by adding lactose or isopropyl-β-D-thiogalactopyranoside (IPTG). lac repressor encoded by lacI
    228..246     +  promoter       T3 promoter: promoter for bacteriophage T3 RNA polymerase
    274..500     +  promoter       RSV promoter: Rous sarcoma virus enhancer/promoter
    501..681     +  LTR            5' LTR (truncated): truncated 5' long terminal repeat (LTR) from HIV-1
    728..853     +  misc_feature   HIV-1 Ψ: packaging signal of human immunodeficiency virus type 1
    837..1200    +  CDS            HIV-1 gag (fragment): gag protein from human immunodeficiency virus 1; gag
   1346..1579    +  misc_feature   RRE: The Rev response element (RRE) of HIV-1 allows for Rev-dependent mRNA export from the nucleus to the cytoplasm.
   1956..1982    +  CDS            Rev (fragment): human immunodeficiency virus 1 (HIV-1) Rev protein; rev; enhances nuclear export of unspliced and incompletely spliced viral mRNAs
   1986..2226    +  promoter       U6 promoter: RNA polymerase III promoter for human U6 snRNA
   2256..2331    +  misc_RNA       gRNA scaffold: guide RNA scaffold for the Streptococcus pyogenes CRISPR/Cas9 system
   2379..2496    +  misc_feature   cPPT/CTS: central polypurine tract and central termination sequence of HIV-1
   2565..2776    +  promoter       EF-1α core promoter: core promoter for human elongation factor EF-1α
   2880..4481    +  CDS            Cas9(N): N-terminal portion of Streptococcus pyogenes Cas9 (Zetsche et al., 2015)
   4482..6980    +  CDS            Cas9(C): C-terminal portion of Streptococcus pyogenes Cas9 (Zetsche et al., 2015)
   7101..7700    +  CDS            PuroR (fragment): puromycin N-acetyltransferase; pac from Streptomyces; confers resistance to puromycin
   7716..8304    +  misc_feature   WPRE: woodchuck hepatitis virus posttranscriptional regulatory element
   8355..8374    +  misc_feature   cPPT/CTS (fragment): central polypurine tract and central termination sequence of HIV-1
   8376..8609    +  LTR            3' LTR (ΔU3): self-inactivating 3' long terminal repeat (LTR) from HIV-1
   8687..8808    +  polyA_signal   SV40 poly(A) signal: SV40 polyadenylation signal
   8848..8983    +  rep_origin     SV40 ori: SV40 origin of replication
   9004..9022    -  promoter       T7 promoter: promoter for bacteriophage T7 RNA polymerase
   9030..9185    +  CDS            lacZα (fragment): LacZα fragment of β-galactosidase; lacZ fragment
   9190..9618    +  rep_origin     f1 ori (sequence partly withheld): f1 bacteriophage origin of replication; arrow indicates direction of (+) strand synthesis
   9671..9775    +  promoter       AmpR promoter: bla
   9776..10636   +  CDS            AmpR: β-lactamase; bla; confers resistance to ampicillin, carbenicillin, and related antibiotics
  10807..11395   +  rep_origin     ori: high-copy-number ColE1/pMB1/pBR322/pUC origin of replication
  11578..80      +  CDS            lacI (fragment) (across the origin): lac repressor; lacI; The lac repressor binds to the lac operator to inhibit transcription in E. coli. This inhibition can be relieved by adding lactose or isopropyl-β-D-thiogalactopyranoside (IPTG).
