[The description below was written by a language model from this plasmid's Addgene catalogue record and pLannotate feature annotations shown in this document.]
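Description:
pLentiCRISPR sgAMDHD1 is an all-in-one lentiviral CRISPR/Cas9 vector built on the pLentiCRISPR backbone for genetic depletion of human AMDHD1, a gene studied by the depositors in work on histidine catabolism and methotrexate sensitivity. In bacteria it is maintained through a ColE1/pUC-type origin and selected with ampicillin via the β-lactamase gene. The catalogue lists it as low copy and propagated in a recombination-reduced strain, as is common for plasmids carrying repeated LTRs. An f1 origin, an SV40 origin and remnants of lac/lacZα cloning sequences are also present in the backbone.

The viral portion follows a third-generation, self-inactivating design. An RSV promoter drives a truncated HIV-1 5' LTR, followed by the Ψ packaging signal with a gag fragment, the Rev response element and a cPPT/CTS. It ends in a ΔU3 3' LTR with a downstream SV40 polyadenylation signal. Between the LTRs sit two expression units. A human U6 RNA polymerase III promoter transcribes the AMDHD1-targeting spacer, cloned through BsmBI sites, fused to the Streptococcus pyogenes guide RNA scaffold. An EF-1α core promoter drives S. pyogenes Cas9, which the annotation software splits into adjoining N- and C-terminal segments that form a continuous coding region. This is followed by a puromycin N-acetyltransferase sequence and a WPRE to enhance transcript expression. The element linking Cas9 to the puromycin marker is not annotated in the feature table.

Packaged into lentiviral particles with helper plasmids, the construct delivers Cas9 and the guide together. Transduced human cells can then be selected with puromycin to generate AMDHD1-deficient populations.
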