Addgene plasmid #102316: pLentiCRISPR sgAMDHD1
Purpose: genetic depletion of AMDHD1
Depositing lab: David Sabatini. Depositing organization: Whitehead Institute for Biomedical Research. Publication: Histidine catabolism is a major determinant of methotrexate sensitivity. Kanarek N, Keys HR, Cantor JR, Lewis CA, Chan SH, Kunchok T, Abu-Remaileh M, Freinkman E, Schweitzer LD, Sabatini DM. Nature. 2018 Jul 11. pii: 10.1038/s41586-018-0316-7. doi: 10.1038/s41586-018-0316-7. PubMed 29995852.
Backbone
  Vector backbone: pLentiCRISPR
  Vector type: Lentiviral
Growth in bacteria
  Bacterial resistance: Ampicillin, 100 μg/mL
  Growth temperature: 37°C
  Growth strain: NEB Stable
  Copy number: Low Copy
Gene/Insert
  Gene/Insert name: sgAMDHD1
  gRNA/shRNA sequence: ATGGAAATTCACCAGGCCGG
  Species: H. sapiens (human)
  Insert size (bp): 30
  Entrez Gene: AMDHD1 (a.k.a. HMFT1272, MGC35366)
  Promoter: U6
  Cloning method: Restriction Enzyme; 5′ cloning site BsmB1 (unknown if destroyed); 3′ cloning site BsmB1 (unknown if destroyed)
Terms and licenses: Academic/Nonprofit Terms; Industry Terms: Not Available to Industry
How to cite: pLentiCRISPR sgAMDHD1 was a gift from David Sabatini (Addgene plasmid # 102316 ; http://n2t.net/addgene:102316 ; RRID:Addgene_102316)
