>Addgene plasmid #102316 | pLentiCRISPR sgAMDHD1 | depositor partial sequence | sequence record 193227 | sequnce from the U6 promoter
GCNTATACGATACAAGGCTGTTAGAGAGATAATTAGAATTAATTTGACTGTAAACACAAAGATATTAGTA
CAAAATACGTGACGTAGAAAGTAATAATTTCTTGGGTAGTTTGCAGTTTTAAAATTATGTTTTAAAATGG
ACTATCATATGCTTACCGTAACTTGAAAGTATTTCGATTTCTTGGCTTTATATATCTTGTGGAAAGGACG
AAACACCCATGGAAATTCACCAGGCCGGGTTTTAGAGCTAGAAATAGCAAGTTAAAATAAGGCTAGTCCG
TTATCAACTTGNNANAGTGCCACCGAGTCGGTGCTTTNTTGANTCNNNTCTTGAGAAAATGNCATTATTC
NAACAGGATTNTGANNNAGAGGGGGCCGTNGNGNGTGGGTGGACNCGANCATCTCTCGGGGAAAATTTTG
AACTCTGTTGANNGAAAATCTGACNNNAGTTGGAAACGCGAGTCNACCAAGTCCCCTAANTGGANTGGGT
AATCGCNCCGTAGNAAAGAACTCGTTGTACAACNGTGTGAGAAGTCGNNNCCCTGGAAATCCACNCAGTA
ACACTCCGGTTACCCCTATGATCCTGCCGATAAGCGCNNNTATAACCCAATTGTGTTGNGACNNTNCCAT
TTAGAGACATAGTGTNCNCTTGTGNCNGNTCTCAAGCACGGTGACANAGTGCGNNCAGATGCTNTCATGT
NANGTAANG
